LOCUS       Exported 4623 bp ds-DNA circular SYN 12-MAY-2021
DEFINITION  Coexpression construct of Nsp7 with an N-terminal His-tag and Nsp8.
ACCESSION   .
VERSION     .
KEYWORDS    pCDFDuet-nsp7-nsp8
SOURCE      synthetic DNA construct
  ORGANISM  synthetic DNA construct
REFERENCE   1 (bases 1 to 4623)
  AUTHORS   Chen J, Malone B, Llewellyn E, Grasso M, Shelton PMM, Olinares PDB,
            Maruthi K, Eng ET, Vatandaslar H, Chait B, Kapoor T, Darst SA,
            Campbell EA
  TITLE     Structural basis for helicase-polymerase coupling in the SARS-CoV-2
            replication-transcription complex.
  JOURNAL   bioRxiv. 2020 Jul 13. doi: 10.1101/2020.07.08.194084.
  PUBMED    32676607
REFERENCE   2 (bases 1 to 4623)
  AUTHORS   .
  TITLE     Direct Submission
  JOURNAL   Exported May 12, 2021 from SnapGene Server 1.1.58
            http://www.snapgene.com
FEATURES             Location/Qualifiers
     source          1..4623
                     /organism="synthetic DNA construct"
                     /mol_type="other DNA"
     promoter        1..19
                     /label=T7 promoter
                     /note="promoter for bacteriophage T7 RNA polymerase"
     protein_bind    20..44
                     /label=lac operator
                     /bound_moiety="lac repressor encoded by lacI"
                     /note="The lac repressor binds to the lac operator to
                     inhibit transcription in E. coli. This inhibition can be
                     relieved by adding lactose or
                     isopropyl-beta-D-thiogalactopyranoside (IPTG)."
     CDS             100..117
                     /codon_start=1
                     /product="6xHis affinity tag"
                     /label=6xHis
                     /translation="HHHHHH"
     CDS             157..174
                     /codon_start=1
                     /product="thrombin recognition and cleavage site"
                     /label=thrombin site
                     /translation="LVPRGS"
     CDS             181..198
                     /codon_start=1
                     /product="6xHis affinity tag"
                     /label=6xHis
                     /translation="HHHHHH"
     CDS             199..222
                     /codon_start=1
                     /product="recognition and cleavage site for human
                     rhinovirus 3C and PreScission proteases"
                     /label=HRV 3C site
                     /translation="LEVLFQGP"
     promoter        537..555
                     /label=T7 promoter
                     /note="promoter for bacteriophage T7 RNA polymerase"
     protein_bind    556..580
                     /label=lac operator
                     /bound_moiety="lac repressor encoded by lacI"
                     /note="The lac repressor binds to the lac operator to
                     inhibit transcription in E. coli. This inhibition can be
                     relieved by adding lactose or
                     isopropyl-beta-D-thiogalactopyranoside (IPTG)."
     primer_bind     complement(1242..1260)
                     /label=T7 Term
                     /note="T7 terminator, reverse primer"
     terminator      1256..1303
                     /label=T7 terminator
                     /note="transcription terminator for bacteriophage T7 RNA
                     polymerase"
     CDS             complement(1474..2265)
                     /codon_start=1
                     /gene="aadA"
                     /product="aminoglycoside adenylyltransferase (Murphy,
                     1985)"
                     /label=SmR
                     /note="confers resistance to spectinomycin and
                     streptomycin"
                     /translation="MREAVIAEVSTQLSEVVGVIERHLEPTLLAVHLYGSAVDGGLKPH
                     SDIDLLVTVTVRLDETTRRALINDLLETSASPGESEILRAVEVTIVVHDDIIPWRYPAK
                     RELQFGEWQRNDILAGIFEPATIDIDLAILLTKAREHSVALVGPAAEELFDPVPEQDLF
                     EALNETLTLWNSPPDWAGDERNVVLTLSRIWYSAVTGKIAPKDVAADWAMERLPAQYQP
                     VILEARQAYLGQEEDRLASRADQLEEFVHYVKGEITKVVGK"
     promoter        complement(2266..2357)
                     /gene="bla"
                     /label=AmpR promoter
     CDS             complement(3418..4500)
                     /codon_start=1
                     /gene="lacI"
                     /product="lac repressor"
                     /label=lacI
                     /note="The lac repressor binds to the lac operator to
                     inhibit transcription in E. coli. This inhibition can be
                     relieved by adding lactose or
                     isopropyl-beta-D-thiogalactopyranoside (IPTG)."
                     /translation="MKPVTLYDVAEYAGVSYQTVSRVVNQASHVSAKTREKVEAAMAEL
                     NYIPNRVAQQLAGKQSLLIGVATSSLALHAPSQIVAAIKSRADQLGASVVVSMVERSGV
                     EACKAAVHNLLAQRVSGLIINYPLDDQDAIAVEAACTNVPALFLDVSDQTPINSIIFSH
                     EDGTRLGVEHLVALGHQQIALLAGPLSSVSARLRLAGWHKYLTRNQIQPIAEREGDWSA
                     MSGFQQTMQMLNEGIVPTAMLVANDQMALGAMRAITESGLRVGADISVVGYDDTEDSSC
                     YIPPLTTIKQDFRLLGQTSVDRLLQLSQGQAVKGNQLLPVSLVKRKTTLAPNTQTASPR
                     ALADSLMQLARQVSRLESGQ"
     primer_bind     4462..4481
                     /label=LacI-R
                     /note="LacI, reverse primer"
     promoter        complement(4501..4578)
                     /gene="lacI"
                     /label=lacI promoter
ORIGIN
        1 taatacgact cactataggg gaattgtgag cggataacaa ttcccctgta gaaataattt
       61 tgtttaactt taataaggag atataccatg ggcagcagcc atcaccatca tcaccacagc
      121 caggatccga attcgaatgt gcagggacat cttcccctcg taccacgagg ttcaaagctt
      181 catcatcatc atcatcatct ggaagttctg ttccaggggc ccgtcgacat gagtaagatg
      241 agcgatgtta agtgtacgtc agttgttctt ctgtctgtac ttcagcagct tcgtgttgaa
      301 tcatcgtcga agctgtgggc ccagtgcgta cagttacaca acgacatttt gctggcgaag
      361 gatacaacgg aagcctttga gaagatggtc tcattacttt cggtccttct tagtatgcag
      421 ggggccgtag acatcaataa gttatgtgaa gaaatgcttg acaaccgtgc aacgttacag
      481 taatgcttaa gtcgaacaga aagtaatcgt attgtacacg gccgcataat tgaaattaat
      541 acgactcact ataggggaat tgtgagcgga taacaattcc ccatcttagt atattagtta
      601 agtataagaa ggagatatac atatggcgat tgcgtcagag ttctcaagtc ttcctagcta
      661 cgcagccttt gcaaccgctc aggaagcata cgagcaagcg gttgcgaatg gcgacagcga
      721 ggtcgtatta aaaaaattga aaaaaagcct taacgtagcc aaatccgaat tcgaccgcga
      781 cgcagcgatg cagcgcaaat tagagaagat ggccgatcag gccatgacac agatgtataa
      841 acaagcacgc agtgaagata agcgtgcaaa ggttacttct gcgatgcaaa caatgctttt
      901 tacgatgttg cgtaaattag acaatgacgc gttaaacaac atcattaata atgcccgcga
      961 tggatgcgta cctctgaata ttattccgtt gacaaccgcc gcgaaattaa tggtagtgat
     1021 tcctgactac aatacctata aaaacacctg cgacggaaca acgtttacat acgcctcagc
     1081 actgtgggag attcagcagg tggtggacgc tgactctaaa atcgtacagt tgtcagaaat
     1141 tagtatggac aatagtccta accttgcttg gccacttatt gtcacagctc ttcgtgcaaa
     1201 ttccgcggtc aaattgcagt aattaaccta ggctgctgcc accgctgagc aataactagc
     1261 ataacccctt ggggcctcta aacgggtctt gaggggtttt ttgctgaaac ctcaggcatt
     1321 tgagaagcac acggtcacac tgcttccggt agtcaataaa ccggtaaacc agcaatagac
     1381 ataagcggct atttaacgac cctgccctga accgacgacc gggtcatcgt ggccggatct
     1441 tgcggcccct cggcttgaac gaattgttag acattatttg ccgactacct tggtgatctc
     1501 gcctttcacg tagtggacaa attcttccaa ctgatctgcg cgcgaggcca agcgatcttc
     1561 ttcttgtcca agataagcct gtctagcttc aagtatgacg ggctgatact gggccggcag
     1621 gcgctccatt gcccagtcgg cagcgacatc cttcggcgcg attttgccgg ttactgcgct
     1681 gtaccaaatg cgggacaacg taagcactac atttcgctca tcgccagccc agtcgggcgg
     1741 cgagttccat agcgttaagg tttcatttag cgcctcaaat agatcctgtt caggaaccgg
     1801 atcaaagagt tcctccgccg ctggacctac caaggcaacg ctatgttctc ttgcttttgt
     1861 cagcaagata gccagatcaa tgtcgatcgt ggctggctcg aagatacctg caagaatgtc
     1921 attgcgctgc cattctccaa attgcagttc gcgcttagct ggataacgcc acggaatgat
     1981 gtcgtcgtgc acaacaatgg tgacttctac agcgcggaga atctcgctct ctccagggga
     2041 agccgaagtt tccaaaaggt cgttgatcaa agctcgccgc gttgtttcat caagccttac
     2101 ggtcaccgta accagcaaat caatatcact gtgtggcttc aggccgccat ccactgcgga
     2161 gccgtacaaa tgtacggcca gcaacgtcgg ttcgagatgg cgctcgatga cgccaactac
     2221 ctctgatagt tgagtcgata cttcggcgat caccgcttcc ctcatactct tcctttttca
     2281 atattattga agcatttatc agggttattg tctcatgagc ggatacatat ttgaatgtat
     2341 ttagaaaaat aaacaaatag ctagctcact cggtcgctac gctccgggcg tgagactgcg
     2401 gcgggcgctg cggacacata caaagttacc cacagattcc gtggataagc aggggactaa
     2461 catgtgaggc aaaacagcag ggccgcgccg gtggcgtttt tccataggct ccgccctcct
     2521 gccagagttc acataaacag acgcttttcc ggtgcatctg tgggagccgt gaggctcaac
     2581 catgaatctg acagtacggg cgaaacccga caggacttaa agatccccac cgtttccggc
     2641 gggtcgctcc ctcttgcgct ctcctgttcc gaccctgccg tttaccggat acctgttccg
     2701 cctttctccc ttacgggaag tgtggcgctt tctcatagct cacacactgg tatctcggct
     2761 cggtgtaggt cgttcgctcc aagctgggct gtaagcaaga actccccgtt cagcccgact
     2821 gctgcgcctt atccggtaac tgttcacttg agtccaaccc ggaaaagcac ggtaaaacgc
     2881 cactggcagc agccattggt aactgggagt tcgcagagga tttgtttagc taaacacgcg
     2941 gttgctcttg aagtgtgcgc caaagtccgg ctacactgga aggacagatt tggttgctgt
     3001 gctctgcgaa agccagttac cacggttaag cagttcccca actgacttaa ccttcgatca
     3061 aaccacctcc ccaggtggtt ttttcgaagg ttaagtcagt tggggaactg cttaaccttc
     3121 gatcaaacca cctccccagg tggttttttc gtttacaggg caaaagatta cgcgcagaaa
     3181 aaaaggatct caagaagatc ctttgatctt ttctactgaa ccgctctaga tttcagtgca
     3241 atttatctct tcaaatgtag cacctgaagt cagccccata cgatataagt tgtaattctc
     3301 atgttagtca tgccccgcgc ccaccggaag gagctgactg ggttgaaggc tctcaagggc
     3361 atcggtcgag atcccggtgc ctaatgagtg agctaactta cattaattgc gttgcgctca
     3421 ctgcccgctt tccagtcggg aaacctgtcg tgccagctgc attaatgaat cggccaacgc
     3481 gcggggagag gcggtttgcg tattgggcgc cagggtggtt tttcttttca ccagtgagac
     3541 gggcaacagc tgattgccct tcaccgcctg gccctgagag agttgcagca agcggtccac
     3601 gctggtttgc cccagcaggc gaaaatcctg tttgatggtg gttaacggcg ggatataaca
     3661 tgagctgtct tcggtatcgt cgtatcccac taccgagatg tccgcaccaa cgcgcagccc
     3721 ggactcggta atggcgcgca ttgcgcccag cgccatctga tcgttggcaa ccagcatcgc
     3781 agtgggaacg atgccctcat tcagcatttg catggtttgt tgaaaaccgg acatggcact
     3841 ccagtcgcct tcccgttccg ctatcggctg aatttgattg cgagtgagat atttatgcca
     3901 gccagccaga cgcagacgcg ccgagacaga acttaatggg cccgctaaca gcgcgatttg
     3961 ctggtgaccc aatgcgacca gatgctccac gcccagtcgc gtaccgtctt catgggagaa
     4021 aataatactg ttgatgggtg tctggtcaga gacatcaaga aataacgccg gaacattagt
     4081 gcaggcagct tccacagcaa tggcatcctg gtcatccagc ggatagttaa tgatcagccc
     4141 actgacgcgt tgcgcgagaa gattgtgcac cgccgcttta caggcttcga cgccgcttcg
     4201 ttctaccatc gacaccacca cgctggcacc cagttgatcg gcgcgagatt taatcgccgc
     4261 gacaatttgc gacggcgcgt gcagggccag actggaggtg gcaacgccaa tcagcaacga
     4321 ctgtttgccc gccagttgtt gtgccacgcg gttgggaatg taattcagct ccgccatcgc
     4381 cgcttccact ttttcccgcg ttttcgcaga aacgtggctg gcctggttca ccacgcggga
     4441 aacggtctga taagagacac cggcatactc tgcgacatcg tataacgtta ctggtttcac
     4501 attcaccacc ctgaattgac tctcttccgg gcgctatcat gccataccgc gaaaggtttt
     4561 gcgccattcg atggtgtccg ggatctcgac gctctccctt atgcgactcc tgcattagga
     4621 aat
//
