>Addgene plasmid #159092 | pCDFDuet-nsp7-nsp8 | depositor full sequence | sequence record 307127 | pCDFDuet-nsp7-nsp8 sequence 4558 bps
CGGTAAAACGCCACTGGCAGCAGCCATTGGTAACTGGGAGTTCGCAGAGGATTTGTTTAGCTAAACACGC
GGTTGCTCTTGAAGTGTGCGCCAAAGTCCGGCTACACTGGAAGGACAGATTTGGTTGCTGTGCTCTGCGA
AAGCCAGTTACCACGGTTAAGCAGTTCCCCAACTGACTTAACCTTCGATCAAACCACCTCCCCAGGTGGT
TTTTTCGTTTACAGGGCAAAAGATTACGCGCAGAAAAAAAGGATCTCAAGAAGATCCTTTGATCTTTTCT
ACTGAACCGCTCTAGATTTCAGTGCAATTTATCTCTTCAAATGTAGCACCTGAAGTCAGCCCCATACGAT
ATAAGTTGTAATTCTCATGTTAGTCATGCCCCGCGCCCACCGGAAGGAGCTGACTGGGTTGAAGGCTCTC
AAGGGCATCGGTCGAGATCCCGGTGCCTAATGAGTGAGCTAACTTACATTAATTGCGTTGCGCTCACTGC
CCGCTTTCCAGTCGGGAAACCTGTCGTGCCAGCTGCATTAATGAATCGGCCAACGCGCGGGGAGAGGCGG
TTTGCGTATTGGGCGCCAGGGTGGTTTTTCTTTTCACCAGTGAGACGGGCAACAGCTGATTGCCCTTCAC
CGCCTGGCCCTGAGAGAGTTGCAGCAAGCGGTCCACGCTGGTTTGCCCCAGCAGGCGAAAATCCTGTTTG
ATGGTGGTTAACGGCGGGATATAACATGAGCTGTCTTCGGTATCGTCGTATCCCACTACCGAGATGTCCG
CACCAACGCGCAGCCCGGACTCGGTAATGGCGCGCATTGCGCCCAGCGCCATCTGATCGTTGGCAACCAG
CATCGCAGTGGGAACGATGCCCTCATTCAGCATTTGCATGGTTTGTTGAAAACCGGACATGGCACTCCAG
TCGCCTTCCCGTTCCGCTATCGGCTGAATTTGATTGCGAGTGAGATATTTATGCCAGCCAGCCAGACGCA
GACGCGCCGAGACAGAACTTAATGGGCCCGCTAACAGCGCGATTTGCTGGTGACCCAATGCGACCAGATG
CTCCACGCCCAGTCGCGTACCGTCTTCATGGGAGAAAATAATACTGTTGATGGGTGTCTGGTCAGAGACA
TCAAGAAATAACGCCGGAACATTAGTGCAGGCAGCTTCCACAGCAATGGCATCCTGGTCATCCAGCGGAT
AGTTAATGATCAGCCCACTGACGCGTTGCGCGAGAAGATTGTGCACCGCCGCTTTACAGGCTTCGACGCC
GCTTCGTTCTACCATCGACACCACCACGCTGGCACCCAGTTGATCGGCGCGAGATTTAATCGCCGCGACA
ATTTGCGACGGCGCGTGCAGGGCCAGACTGGAGGTGGCAACGCCAATCAGCAACGACTGTTTGCCCGCCA
GTTGTTGTGCCACGCGGTTGGGAATGTAATTCAGCTCCGCCATCGCCGCTTCCACTTTTTCCCGCGTTTT
CGCAGAAACGTGGCTGGCCTGGTTCACCACGCGGGAAACGGTCTGATAAGAGACACCGGCATACTCTGCG
ACATCGTATAACGTTACTGGTTTCACATTCACCACCCTGAATTGACTCTCTTCCGGGCGCTATCATGCCA
TACCGCGAAAGGTTTTGCGCCATTCGATGGTGTCCGGGATCTCGACGCTCTCCCTTATGCGACTCCTGCA
TTAGGAAATTAATACGACTCACTATAGGGGAATTGTGAGCGGATAACAATTCCCCTGTAGAAATAATTTT
GTTTAACTTTAATAAGGAGATATACCATGGGCAGCAGCCATCACCATCATCACCACAGCCAGGATCCGAA
TTCGAATGTGCAGGGACATCTTCCCCTCGTACCACGAGGTTCAAAGCTTCATCATCATCATCATCATCTG
GAAGTTCTGTTCCAGGGGCCCGTCGACATGAGTAAGATGAGCGATGTTAAGTGTACGTCAGTTGTTCTTC
TGTCTGTACTTCAGCAGCTTCGTGTTGAATCATCGTCGAAGCTGTGGGCCCAGTGCGTACAGTTACACAA
CGACATTTTGCTGGCGAAGGATACAACGGAAGCCTTTGAGAAGATGGTCTCATTACTTTCGGTCCTTCTT
AGTATGCAGGGGGCCGTAGACATCAATAAGTTATGTGAAGAAATGCTTGACAACCGTGCAACGTTACAGT
AATGCTTAAGTCGAACAGAAAGTAATCGTATTGTACACGGCCGCATAATCGAAATTAATACGACTCACTA
TAGGGGAATTGTGAGCGGATAACAATTCCCCATCTTAGTATATTAGTTAAGTATAAGAAGGAGATATACA
TATGGCGATTGCGTCAGAGTTCTCAAGTCTTCCTAGCTACGCAGCCTTTGCAACCGCTCAGGAAGCATAC
GAGCAAGCGGTTGCGAATGGCGACAGCGAGGTCGTATTAAAAAAATTGAAAAAAAGCCTTAACGTAGCCA
AATCCGAATTCGACCGCGACGCAGCGATGCAGCGCAAATTAGAGAAGATGGCCGATCAGGCCATGACACA
GATGTATAAACAAGCACGCAGTGAAGATAAGCGTGCAAAGGTTACTTCTGCGATGCAAACAATGCTTTTT
ACGATGTTGCGTAAATTAGACAATGACGCGTTAAACAACATCATTAATAATGCCCGCGATGGATGCGTAC
CTCTGAATATTATTCCGTTGACAACCGCCGCGAAATTAATGGTAGTGATTCCTGACTACAATACCTATAA
AAACACCTGCGACGGAACAACGTTTACATACGCCTCAGCACTGTGGGAGATTCAGCAGGTGGTGGACGCT
GACTCTAAAATCGTACAGTTGTCAGAAATTAGTATGGACAATAGTCCTAACCTTGCTTGGCCACTTATTG
TCACAGCTCTTCGTGCAAATTCCGCGGTCAAATTGCAGTAATTAACCTAGGCTGCTGCCACCGCTGAGCA
ATAACTAGCATAACCCCTTGGGGCCTCTAAACGGGTCTTGAGGGGTTTTTTGCTGAAACCTCAGGCATTT
GAGAAGCACACGGTCACACTGCTTCCGGTAGTCAATAAACCGGTAAACCAGCAATAGACATAAGCGGCTA
TTTAACGACCCTGCCCTGAACCGACGACCGGGTCATCGTGGCCGGATCTTGCGGCCCCTCGGCTTGAACG
AATTGTTAGACATTATTTGCCGACTACCTTGGTGATCTCGCCTTTCACGTAGTGGACAAATTCTTCCAAC
TGATCTGCGCGCGAGGCCAAGCGATCTTCTTCTTGTCCAAGATAAGCCTGTCTAGCTTCAAGTATGACGG
GCTGATACTGGGCCGGCAGGCGCTCCATTGCCCAGTCGGCAGCGACATCCTTCGGCGCGATTTTGCCGGT
TACTGCGCTGTACCAAATGCGGGACAACGTAAGCACTACATTTCGCTCATCGCCAGCCCAGTCGGGCGGC
GAGTTCCATAGCGTTAAGGTTTCATTTAGCGCCTCAAATAGATCCTGTTCAGGAACCGGATCAAAGAGTT
CCTCCGCCGCTGGACCTACCAAGGCAACGCTATGTTCTCTTGCTTTTGTCAGCAAGATAGCCAGATCAAT
GTCGATCGTGGCTGGCTCGAAGATACCTGCAAGAATGTCATTGCGCTGCCATTCTCCAAATTGCAGTTCG
CGCTTAGCTGGATAACGCCACGGAATGATGTCGTCGTGCACAACAATGGTGACTTCTACAGCGCGGAGAA
TCTCGCTCTCTCCAGGGGAAGCCGAAGTTTCCAAAAGGTCGTTGATCAAAGCTCGCCGCGTTGTTTCATC
AAGCCTTACGGTCACCGTAACCAGCAAATCAATATCACTGTGTGGCTTCAGGCCGCCATCCACTGCGGAG
CCGTACAAATGTACGGCCAGCAACGTCGGTTCGAGATGGCGCTCGATGACGCCAACTACCTCTGATAGTT
GAGTCGATACTTCGGCGATCACCGCTTCCCTCATACTCTTCCTTTTTCAATATTATTGAAGCATTTATCA
GGGTTATTGTCTCATGAGCGGATACATATTTGAATGTATTTAGAAAAATAAACAAATAGCTAGCTCACTC
GGTCGCTACGCTCCGGGCGTGAGACTGCGGCGGGCGCTGCGGACACATACAAAGTTACCCACAGATTCCG
TGGATAAGCAGGGGACTAACATGTGAGGCAAAACAGCAGGGCCGCGCCGGTGGCGTTTTTCCATAGGCTC
CGCCCTCCTGCCAGAGTTCACATAAACAGACGCTTTTCCGGTGCATCTGTGGGAGCCGTGAGGCTCAACC
ATGAATCTGACAGTACGGGCGAAACCCGACAGGACTTAAAGATCCCCACCGTTTCCGGCGGGTCGCTCCC
TCTTGCGCTCTCCTGTTCCGACCCTGCCGTTTACCGGATACCTGTTCCGCCTTTCTCCCTTACGGGAAGT
GTGGCGCTTTCTCATAGCTCACACACTGGTATCTCGGCTCGGTGTAGGTCGTTCGCTCCAAGCTGGGCTG
TAAGCAAGAACTCCCCGTTCAGCCCGACTGCTGCGCCTTATCCGGTAACTGTTCACTTGAGTCCAACCCG
GAAAAGCA
Features (pLannotate 1.2.2; 17 found; start..end, strand, type, name):
    371..435     -  CDS            TcR (fragment): tetracycline efflux protein; tet; confers resistance to tetracycline
    450..471     -  protein_bind   CAP binding site: CAP binding activates transcription in the presence of cAMP. E. coli catabolite activator protein
    484..1566    -  CDS            lacI: lac repressor; lacI; The lac repressor binds to the lac operator to inhibit transcription in E. coli. This inhibition can be relieved by adding lactose or isopropyl-β-D-thiogalactopyranoside (IPTG).
   1567..1644    -  promoter       lacI promoter: lacI
   1652..1687    -  CDS            TcR (fragment): tetracycline efflux protein; tet; confers resistance to tetracycline
   1690..1708    +  promoter       T7 promoter: promoter for bacteriophage T7 RNA polymerase
   1709..1733    +  protein_bind   lac operator: The lac repressor binds to the lac operator to inhibit transcription in E. coli. This inhibition can be relieved by adding lactose or isopropyl-β-D-thiogalactopyranoside (IPTG). lac repressor encoded by lacI
   1748..1770    +  RBS            RBS: efficient ribosome binding site from bacteriophage T7 gene 10 (Olins and Rangwala, 1989)
   1870..1887    +  CDS            capTEV™ (fragment): composite tag for in vivo biotinylation, TEV protease cleavage, and 6xHis tagging
   2226..2244    +  promoter       T7 promoter: promoter for bacteriophage T7 RNA polymerase
   2245..2269    +  protein_bind   lac operator: The lac repressor binds to the lac operator to inhibit transcription in E. coli. This inhibition can be relieved by adding lactose or isopropyl-β-D-thiogalactopyranoside (IPTG). lac repressor encoded by lacI
   2315..2908    +  CDS            R1A_SARS2 (fragment): Experimental evidence at protein level: Swiss-Prot protein existence level 1. [Non-structural protein 10]: Plays a pivotal role in viral transcription by stimulating both nsp14 3'-5' exoribonuclease and nsp16 2'-O-methyltransferase activities. Therefore plays an essential role in viral mRNAs cap methylation. From Severe acute respiratory syndrome coronavirus 2 (2019-nCoV) (SARS-CoV-2).
   2920..2937    +  CDS            SET1 (fragment): solubility-enhancement tag derived from T7 phage gene 10B
   2945..2992    +  terminator     T7 terminator: transcription terminator for bacteriophage T7 RNA polymerase
   3163..3954    -  CDS            SmR: aminoglycoside adenylyltransferase (Murphy, 1985); aadA; confers resistance to spectinomycin and streptomycin
   3955..4046    -  promoter       AmpR promoter: bla
   4094..274     -  rep_origin     CloDF13 ori (across the origin): Plasmids containing the CloDF13 (CDF) origin of replication can be propagated in E. coli cells that contain additional plasmids with compatible origins.
