[The description below was written by a language model from this plasmid's Addgene catalogue record, the feature table of its GenBank file and pLannotate feature annotations shown in this document.]
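Description:
pCDFDuet-nsp7-nsp8 is a bacterial co-expression plasmid built on the pCDFDuet backbone, designed to produce two SARS-CoV-2 non-structural proteins, nsp7 and nsp8, together in E. coli. It replicates from the CloDF13 (CDF) origin, which is compatible with other common origins and so allows the plasmid to coexist with additional expression plasmids in one cell. Selection is through the aadA aminoglycoside adenylyltransferase gene (streptomycin/spectinomycin resistance), driven by the bla (AmpR) promoter. The backbone also carries lacI with its own promoter.

The payload consists of two tandem expression units, each headed by a T7 promoter followed by a lac operator, so transcription needs a host supplying T7 RNA polymerase and is held off by Lac repressor until induced with IPTG. A single T7 terminator lies downstream of the second unit. The first unit encodes nsp7 (about 255 bp) with an N-terminal His tag. The GenBank annotation shows a more elaborate leader than the catalogue entry suggests, with two 6xHis segments, a thrombin site and an HRV 3C (PreScission) site ahead of the insert, which would allow removal of the tag after affinity purification. The second unit encodes untagged nsp8 (about 600 bp), detected by the automated annotation as a fragment of the SARS-CoV-2 replicase polyprotein 1a; the nsp10 function text attached to that hit comes from the polyprotein entry and does not describe this insert. Small "TcR", "capTEV" and "SET1" fragment hits look like short incidental matches.

The two sequence records differ slightly in length (4,623 versus 4,558 bp) and in their numbering origin. The associated work concerns the structure of the SARS-CoV-2 replication-transcription complex, which fits use of this plasmid to purify the nsp7/nsp8 cofactors.
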