Addgene plasmid #159092: pCDFDuet-nsp7-nsp8
Purpose: Coexpression construct of Nsp7 with an N-terminal His-tag and Nsp8
Depositing lab: Seth Darst. Depositing organization: Rockefeller University. Publication: Structural Basis for Helicase-Polymerase Coupling in the SARS-CoV-2 Replication-Transcription Complex. Chen J, Malone B, Llewellyn E, Grasso M, Shelton PMM, Olinares PDB, Maruthi K, Eng ET, Vatandaslar H, Chait BT, Kapoor TM, Darst SA, Campbell EA. Cell. 2020 Sep 17;182(6):1560-1573.e13. doi: 10.1016/j.cell.2020.07.033. Epub 2020 Jul 28. PubMed 32783916.
Backbone
  Vector backbone: pCDF Duet
  Backbone size w/o insert (bp): 4000
  Total vector size (bp): 4558
  Vector type: Bacterial Expression
Growth in bacteria
  Bacterial resistance: Streptomycin, 50 μg/mL
  Growth temperature: 37°C
  Growth strain: DH5alpha
  Copy number: Unknown
Gene/Insert 1
  Gene/Insert name: NSP7
  Species: SARS-CoV-2 isolate Wuhan-Hu
  Insert size (bp): 255
  GenBank ID: NC_045512.2
  Promoter: T7
  Tag / fusion protein: His (N terminal on insert)
  Cloning method: Gibson Cloning
  Sequencing primers: 5′ cgtcgacATGAGTAAGATGAGCGATGTTAAGTGTA
Gene/Insert 2
  Gene/Insert name: NSP8
  Species: SARS-CoV-2 isolate Wuhan-Hu
  Insert size (bp): 600
  GenBank ID: NC_045512.2
  Promoter: T7
  Cloning method: Gibson Cloning
  Sequencing primers: 5′ tatacatATGGCGATTGCGTCAGAGTTCTC
Terms and licenses: Academic/Nonprofit Terms; Industry Terms: Not Available to Industry
Depositor comments: Please visit https://doi.org/10.1101/2020.07.08.194084 for bioRxiv preprint.
How to cite: pCDFDuet-nsp7-nsp8 was a gift from Seth Darst (Addgene plasmid # 159092 ; http://n2t.net/addgene:159092 ; RRID:Addgene_159092)
